>Addgene plasmid #233467 | pLV-SFFV-RTN3-WPRE-UbC-Emerald | addgene full sequence | sequence record 465704 | Addgene NGS Result
TGATATCGAGCTTGCTACAAGGGACTTTCCGCTGGGGACTTTCCAGGGAGGCGTGGCCTGGGCGGGACTG
GGGAGTGGCGAGCCCTCAGATCCTGCATATAAGCAGCTGCTTTTTGCCTGTACTGGGTCTCTCTGGTTAG
ACCAGATCTGAGCCTGGGAGCTCTCTGGCTAACTAGGGAACCCACTGCTTAAGCCTCAATAAAGCTTGCC
TTGAGTGCTTCAAGTAGTGTGTGCCCGTCTGTTGTGTGACTCTGGTAACTAGAGATCCCTCAGACCCTTT
TAGTCAGTGTGGAAAATCTCTAGCAGTGGCGCCCGAACAGGGACTTGAAAGCGAAAGGGAAACCAGAGGA
GCTCTCTCGACGCAGGACTCGGCTTGCTGAAGCGCGCACGGCAAGAGGCGAGGGGCGGCGACTGGTGAGT
ACGCCAAAAATTTTGACTAGCGGAGGCTAGAAGGAGAGAGATGGGTGCGAGAGCGTCAGTATTAAGCGGG
GGAGAATTAGATCGCGATGGGAAAAAATTCGGTTAAGGCCAGGGGGAAAGAAAAAATATAAATTAAAACA
TATAGTATGGGCAAGCAGGGAGCTAGAACGATTCGCAGTTAATCCTGGCCTGTTAGAAACATCAGAAGGC
TGTAGACAAATACTGGGACAGCTACAACCATCCCTTCAGACAGGATCAGAAGAACTTAGATCATTATATA
ATACAGTAGCAACCCTCTATTGTGTGCATCAAAGGATAGAGATAAAAGACACCAAGGAAGCTTTAGACAA
GATAGAGGAAGAGCAAAACAAAAGTAAGACCACCGCACAGCAAGCGGCCGGCCGCTGATCTTCAGACCTG
GAGGAGGAGATATGAGGGACAATTGGAGAAGTGAATTATATAAATATAAAGTAGTAAAAATTGAACCATT
AGGAGTAGCACCCACCAAGGCAAAGAGAAGAGTGGTGCAGAGAGAAAAAAGAGCAGTGGGAATAGGAGCT
TTGTTCCTTGGGTTCTTGGGAGCAGCAGGAAGCACTATGGGCGCAGCGTCAATGACGCTGACGGTACAGG
CCAGACAATTATTGTCTGGTATAGTGCAGCAGCAGAACAATTTGCTGAGGGCTATTGAGGCGCAACAGCA
TCTGTTGCAACTCACAGTCTGGGGCATCAAGCAGCTCCAGGCAAGAATCCTGGCTGTGGAAAGATACCTA
AAGGATCAACAGCTCCTGGGGATTTGGGGTTGCTCTGGAAAACTCATTTGCACCACTGCTGTGCCTTGGA
ATGCTAGTTGGAGTAATAAATCTCTGGAACAGATTTGGAATCACACGACCTGGATGGAGTGGGACAGAGA
AATTAACAATTACACAAGCTTAATACACTCCTTAATTGAAGAATCGCAAAACCAGCAAGAAAAGAATGAA
CAAGAATTATTGGAATTAGATAAATGGGCAAGTTTGTGGAATTGGTTTAACATAACAAATTGGCTGTGGT
ATATAAAATTATTCATAATGATAGTAGGAGGCTTGGTAGGTTTAAGAATAGTTTTTGCTGTACTTTCTAT
AGTGAATAGAGTTAGGCAGGGATATTCACCATTATCGTTTCAGACCCACCTCCCAACCCCGAGGGGACCC
GACAGGCCCGAAGGAATAGAAGAAGAAGGTGGAGAGAGAGACAGAGACAGATCCATTCGATTAGTGAACG
GATCTCGACGGTATCGCCAAATGGCAGTATTCATCCACAATTTTAAAAGAAAAGGGGGGATTGGGGGGTA
CAGTGCAGGGGAAAGAATAGTAGACATAATAGCAACAGACATACAAACTAAAGAATTACAAAAACAAATT
ACAAAAATTCAAAATTTTCGGGTTTATTACAGGGACAGCAGAGATCCAGTTTGGATCGATAAGCTTGATA
TCGAATTCCTGCAGCCCCGATAAAATAAAAGATTTTATTTAGTCTCCAGAAAAAGGGGGGAATGAAAGAC
CCCACCTGTAGGTTTGGCAAGCTAGCTGCAGTAACGCCATTTTGCAAGGCATGGAAAAATACCAAACCAA
GAATAGAGAAGTTCAGATCAAGGGCGGGTACATGAAAATAGCTAACGTTGGGCCAAACAGGATATCTGCG
GTGAGCAGTTTCGGCCCCGGCCCGGGGCCAAGAACAGATGGTCACCGCAGTTTCGGCCCCGGCCCGAGGC
CAAGAACAGATGGTCCCCAGATATGGCCCAACCCTCAGCAGTTTCTTAAGACCCATCAGATGTTTCCAGG
CTCCCCCAAGGACCTGAAATGACCCTGCGCCTTATTTGAATTAACCAATCAGCCTGCTTCTCGCTTCTGT
TCGCGCGCTTCTGCTTCCCGAGCTCTATAAAAGAGCTCACAACCCCTCACTCGGCGCGCCAGTCCTCCGA
CAGACTGAGTCGCCCGGGGGGGATCCACCGGTCGCCACCATGGCGGAGCCGTCGGCGGCCACTCAGTCCC
ATTCCATCTCCTCGTCGTCCTTCGGAGCCGAGCCGTCCGCGCCCGGCGGCGGCGGGAGCCCAGGAGCCTG
CCCCGCCCTGGGGACGAAGAGCTGCAGCTCCTCCTGTGCGGATTCCTTTGTTTCTTCCTCTTCCTCTCAG
CCTGTATCTCTATTTTCGACCTCACAAGAGGGATTGAGCTCTCTTTGCTCTGATGAGCCATCTTCAGAAA
TTATGACTTCTTCCTTTCTTTCATCTTCTGAAATACATAACACTGGCCTTACAATACTACATGGAGAAAA
AAGCCATGTGTTAGGGAGCCAGCCTATTTTAGCCAAAGAAGGAAAAGACCACTTGGATCTTCTAGATATG
AAAAAGATGGAAAAGCCTCAGGGGACCAGCAACAACGTATCAGACTCTTCAGTTTCTCTTGCAGCAGGAG
TTCATTGTGACCGTCCTTCTATTCCAGCCAGTTTCCCAGAGCATCCTGCTTTTCTCTCAAAGAAAATTGG
TCAAGTGGAAGAGCAAATAGATAAAGAGACCAAGAACCCAAATGGGGTATCAAGTAGGGAGGCTAAAACT
GCATTGGATGCTGATGACAGATTCACTTTGCTGACAGCCCAGAAACCACCTACTGAGTACTCTAAGGTAG
AAGGCATTTATACATATTCTTTGTCTCCATCCAAAGTTTCAGGAGATGATGTTATTGAAAAGGATTCCCC
TGAATCACCATTTGAAGTAATTATTGACAAAGCAGCATTTGACAAAGAATTTAAAGACTCATATAAGGAG
AGCACAGATGATTTTGGTAGCTGGTCTGTGCACACTGATAAAGAATCATCCGAAGACATTTCAGAGACTA
ATGACAAGCTTTTTCCACTGAGAAATAAAGAGGCAGGACGTTACCCAATGTCTGCATTGCTCAGTAGGCA
GTTTTCACACACAAATGCAGCACTGGAAGAGGTGTCCAGATGCGTGAATGATATGCATAACTTTACTAAC
GAAATACTGACTTGGGATCTGGTTCCCCAAGTGAAACAACAGACCGATAAATCTTCTGACTGCATCACAA
AAACTACAGGACTTGACATGAGTGAATATAATTCAGAAATTCCAGTTGTAAATCTTAAAACTAGCACTCA
TCAGAAAACTCCTGTATGTTCTATTGATGGGAGCACTCCCATCACTAAATCAACAGGTGATTGGGCAGAA
GCATCTCTCCAGCAAGAAAATGCTATTACTGGAAAACCTGTACCTGACTCTTTGAATTCCACAAAAGAAT
TCAGTATCAAAGGTGTGCAAGGCAATATGCAGAAACAGGATGACACACTTGCAGAATTACCTGGATCTCC
ACCTGAGAAATGTGACTCTTTGGGTTCTGGAGTGGCCACAGTGAAAGTGGTTTTACCTGATGACCACCTG
AAAGATGAAATGGACTGGCAGAGCTCTGCATTGGGAGAAATCACAGAAGCTGATAGTTCTGGTGAGTCTG
ATGACACAGTAATAGAGGACATCACAGCAGATACATCATTTGAAAATAACAAAATTCAGGCTGAAAAACC
TGTTTCCATTCCAAGTGCTGTTGTAAAAACAGGTGAAAGAGAAATCAAAGAGATTCCCAGTTGTGAGAGA
GAAGAAAAAACATCTAAAAACTTTGAAGAATTGGTCAGTGACTCTGAGCTGCATCAAGATCAGCCTGATA
TTCTTGGAAGGAGTCCAGCTAGTGAGGCAGCATGTTCAAAAGTACCCGATACGAATGTCTCCTTAGAAGA
TGTGAGTGAAGTTGCTCCTGAAAAGCCTATTACTACTGAGAACCCCAAACTTCCTTCAACAGTGTCTCCA
AATGTTTTTAATGAGACAGAATTCTCATTAAATGTGACAACATCTGCCTATTTGGAGTCATTACATGGGA
AAAATGTTAAACATATAGATGATTCCTCCCCAGAGGACCTGATAGCAGCCTTTACAGAAACCAGAGATAA
AGGAATAGTAGATAGTGAAAGAAATGCTTTTAAAGCAATATCAGAGAAGATGACAGACTTTAAAACAACT
CCTCCTGTAGAAGTCTTACATGAAAATGAGTCCGGTGGTTCTGAAATTAAAGACATTGGAAGCAAATACA
GTGAACAAAGCAAAGAAACAAATGGAAGTGAGCCTCTAGGTGTTTTCCCTACCCAAGGTACTCCAGTAGC
ATCTCTTGACTTAGAACAAGAACAGCTCACAATTAAGGCTCTTAAAGAATTAGGTGAAAGACAGGTTGAG
AAGTCAACTTCTGCACAGCGTGACGCAGAATTGCCTTCTGAAGAAGTACTGAAGCAAACTTTCACATTTG
CTCCAGAATCTTGGCCACAGAGATCATATGACATCCTAGAACGTAATGTCAAGAATGGATCTGATCTTGG
GATTTCCCAGAAGCCCATCACTATCAGAGAAACTACTAGGGTAGATGCTGTTTCCAGCCTTAGCAAGACT
GAATTGGTAAAAAAGCATGTCCTAGCAAGACTTCTGACAGACTTCTCAGTGCACGATCTGATTTTCTGGA
GAGATGTGAAGAAGACTGGGTTTGTCTTTGGCACCACGCTGATCATGCTGCTTTCCCTGGCAGCTTTCAG
TGTCATCAGTGTGGTTTCTTACCTCATCCTGGCTCTTCTCTCTGTCACCATCAGCTTCAGGATCTACAAG
TCCGTCATCCAAGCTGTACAGAAGTCAGAAGAAGGCCATCCATTCAAAGCCTACCTGGACGTAGACATTA
CTCTGTCCTCAGAAGCTTTCCATAATTACATGAATGCTGCCATGGTGCACATCAACAGGGCCCTGAAACT
CATTATTCGTCTCTTTCTGGTAGAAGATCTGGTTGACTCCTTGAAGCTGGCTGTCTTCATGTGGCTGATG
ACCTATGTTGGTGCTGTTTTTAACGGAATCACCCTTCTAATTCTTGCTGAACTGCTCATTTTCAGTGTCC
CGATTGTCTATGAGAAGTACAAGACCCAGATTGATCACTATGTTGGCATCGCCCGAGATCAGACCAAGTC
AATTGTTGAAAAGATCCAAGCAAAACTCCCTGGAATCGCCAAAAAAAAGGCAGAATAAAGCGGCCGCGAC
TCTAGAGTCGACCTGCAGGCATGCAAGCTTGATATCAAGCTTATCGATAATCAACCTCTGGATTACAAAA
TTTGTGAAAGATTGACTGGTATTCTTAACTATGTTGCTCCTTTTACGCTATGTGGATACGCTGCTTTAAT
GCCTTTGTATCATGCTATTGCTTCCCGTATGGCTTTCATTTTCTCCTCCTTGTATAAATCCTGGTTGCTG
TCTCTTTATGAGGAGTTGTGGCCCGTTGTCAGGCAACGTGGCGTGGTGTGCACTGTGTTTGCTGACGCAA
CCCCCACTGGTTGGGGCATTGCCACCACCTGTCAGCTCCTTTCCGGGACTTTCGCTTTCCCCCTCCCTAT
TGCCACGGCGGAACTCATCGCCGCCTGCCTTGCCCGCTGCTGGACAGGGGCTCGGCTGTTGGGCACTGAC
AATTCCGTGGTGTTGTCGGGGAAATCATCGTCCTTTCCTTGGCTGCTCGCCTGTGTTGCCACCTGGATTC
TGCGCGGGACGTCCTTCTGCTACGTCCCTTCGGCCCTCAATCCAGCGGACCTTCCTTCCCGCGGGCGCCC
CCCTCCTCACGGCGAGCGCTGCCACGTCAGACGAAGGGCGCAGCGAGCGTCCTGATCCTTCCGCCCGGAC
GCTCAGGACAGCGGCCCGCTGCTCATAAGACTCGGCCTTAGAACCCCAGTATCAGCAGAAGGACATTTTA
GGACGGGACTTGGGTGACTCTAGGGCACTGGTTTTCTTTCCAGAGAGCGGAACAGGCGAGGAAAAGTAGT
CCCTTCTCGGCGATTCTGCGGAGGGATCTCCGTGGGGCGGTGAACGCCGATGATTATATAAGGACGCGCC
GGGTGTGGCACAGCTAGTTCCGTCGCAGCCGGGATTTGGGTCGCGGTTCTTGTTTGTGGATCGCTGTGAT
CGTCACTTGGTGAGTAGCGGGCTGCTGGGCTGGCCGGGGCTTTCGTGGCCGCCGGGCCGCTCGGTGGGAC
GGAAGCGTGTGGAGAGACCGCCAAGGGCTGTAGTCTGGGTCCGCGAGCAAGGTTGCCCTGAACTGGGGGT
TGGGGGGAGCGCAGCAAAATGGCGGCTGTTCCCGAGTCTTGAATGGAAGACGCTTGTGAGGCGGGCTGTG
AGGTCGTTGAAACAAGGTGGGGGGCATGGTGGGCGGCAAGAACCCAAGGTCTTGAGGCCTTCGCTAATGC
GGGAAAGCTCTTATTCGGGTGAGATGGGCTGGGGCACCATCTGGGGACCCTGACGTGAAGTTTGTCACTG
ACTGGAGAACTCGGTTTGTCGTCTGTTGCGGGGGCGGCAGTTATGGCGGTGCCGTTGGGCAGTGCACCCG
TACCTTTGGGAGCGCGCGCCCTCGTCGTGTCGTGACGTCACCCGTTCTGTTGGCTTATAATGCAGGGTGG
GGCCACCTGCCGGTAGGTGTGCGGTAGGCTTTTCTCCGTCGCAGGACGCAGGGTTCGGGCCTAGGGTAGG
CTCTCCTGAATCGACAGGCGCCGGACCTCTGGTGAGGGGAGGGATAAGTGAGGCGTCAGTTTCTTTGGTC
GGTTTTATGTACCTATCTTCTTAAGTAGCTGAAGCTCCGGTTTTGAACTATGCGCTCGGGGTTGGCGAGT
GTGTTTTGTGAAGTTTTTTAGGCACCTTTTGAAATGTAATCATTTGGGTCAATATGTAATTTTCAGTGTT
AGACTAGTAAATTGTCCGCTAAATTCTGGCCGTTTTTGGCTTTTTTGTTAGACGAAGCTTGGTACCGAGC
TCGGATCAATTCGCCACCATGGTGAGCAAGGGCGAGGAGCTGTTCACCGGGGTGGTGCCCATCCTGGTCG
AGCTGGACGGCGACGTAAACGGCCACAAGTTCAGCGTGTCCGGCGAGGGCGAGGGCGATGCCACCTACGG
CAAGCTGACCCTGAAGTTCATCTGCACCACCGGCAAGCTGCCCGTGCCCTGGCCCACCCTCGTGACCACC
TTGACCTACGGCGTGCAGTGCTTCGCCCGCTACCCCGACCACATGAAGCAGCACGACTTCTTCAAGTCCG
CCATGCCCGAAGGCTACGTCCAGGAGCGCACCATCTTCTTCAAGGACGACGGCAACTACAAGACCCGCGC
CGAGGTGAAGTTCGAGGGCGACACCCTGGTGAACCGCATCGAGCTGAAGGGCATCGACTTCAAGGAGGAC
GGCAACATCCTGGGGCACAAGCTGGAGTACAACTACAACAGCCACAAGGTCTATATCACCGCCGACAAGC
AGAAGAACGGCATCAAGGTGAACTTCAAGACCCGCCACAACATCGAGGACGGCAGCGTGCAGCTCGCCGA
CCACTACCAGCAGAACACCCCCATCGGCGACGGCCCCGTGCTGCTGCCCGACAACCACTACCTGAGCACC
CAGTCCGCCCTGAGCAAAGACCCCAACGAGAAGCGCGATCACATGGTCCTGCTGGAGTTCGTGACCGCCG
CCGGGATCACTCTCGGCATGGACGAGCTGTACAAGTAACTCGAGGGAATTAATTCGAGCTCGGTACCTTT
AAGACCAATGACTTACAAGGCAGCTGTAGATCTTAGCCACTTTTTAAAAGAAAAGGGGGGACTGGAAGGG
CTAATTCACTCCCAACGAAGACAAGATCTGCTTTTTGCTTGTACTGGGTCTCTCTGGTTAGACCAGATCT
GAGCCTGGGAGCTCTCTGGCTAACTAGGGAACCCACTGCTTAAGCCTCAATAAAGCTTGCCTTGAGTGCT
TCAAGTAGTGTGTGCCCGTCTGTTGTGTGACTCTGGTAACTAGAGATCCCTCAGACCCTTTTAGTCAGTG
TGGAAAATCTCTAGCAGCATCTAGAATTAATTCCGTGTATTCTATAGTGTCACCTAAATCGTATGTGTAT
GATACATAAGGTTATGTATTAATTGTAGCCGCGTTCTAACGACAATATGTACAAGCCTAATTGTGTAGCA
TCTGGCTTACTGAAGCAGACCCTATCATCTCTCTCGTAAACTGCCGTCAGAGTCGGTTTGGTTGGACGAA
CCTTCTGAGTTTCTGGTAACGCCGTCCCGCACCCGGAAATGGTCAGCGAACCAATCAGCAGGGTCATCGC
TAGCCAGATCCTCTACGCCGGACGCATCGTGGCCGGCATCACCGGCGCCACAGGTGCGGTTGCTGGCGCC
TATATCGCCGACATCACCGATGGGGAAGATCGGGCTCGCCACTTCGGGCTCATGAGCGCTTGTTTCGGCG
TGGGTATGGTGGCAGGCCCCGTGGCCGGGGGACTGTTGGGCGCCATCTCCTTGCATGCACCATTCCTTGC
GGCGGCGGTGCTCAACGGCCTCAACCTACTACTGGGCTGCTTCCTAATGCAGGAGTCGCATAAGGGAGAG
CGTCGAATGGTGCACTCTCAGTACAATCTGCTCTGATGCCGCATAGTTAAGCCAGCCCCGACACCCGCCA
ACACCCGCTGACGCGCCCTGACGGGCTTGTCTGCTCCCGGCATCCGCTTACAGACAAGCTGTGACCGTCT
CCGGGAGCTGCATGTGTCAGAGGTTTTCACCGTCATCACCGAAACGCGCGAGACGAAAGGGCCTCGTGAT
ACGCCTATTTTTATAGGTTAATGTCATGATAATAATGGTTTCTTAGACGTCAGGTGGCACTTTTCGGGGA
AATGTGCGCGGAACCCCTATTTGTTTATTTTTCTAAATACATTCAAATATGTATCCGCTCATGAGACAAT
AACCCTGATAAATGCTTCAATAATATTGAAAAAGGAAGAGTATGAGTATTCAACATTTCCGTGTCGCCCT
TATTCCCTTTTTTGCGGCATTTTGCCTTCCTGTTTTTGCTCACCCAGAAACGCTGGTGAAAGTAAAAGAT
GCTGAAGATCAGTTGGGTGCACGAGTGGGTTACATCGAACTGGATCTCAACAGCGGTAAGATCCTTGAGA
GTTTTCGCCCCGAAGAACGTTTTCCAATGATGAGCACTTTTAAAGTTCTGCTATGTGGCGCGGTATTATC
CCGTATTGACGCCGGGCAAGAGCAACTCGGTCGCCGCATACACTATTCTCAGAATGACTTGGTTGAGTAC
TCACCAGTCACAGAAAAGCATCTTACGGATGGCATGACAGTAAGAGAATTATGCAGTGCTGCCATAACCA
TGAGTGATAACACTGCGGCCAACTTACTTCTGACAACGATCGGAGGACCGAAGGAGCTAACCGCTTTTTT
GCACAACATGGGGGATCATGTAACTCGCCTTGATCGTTGGGAACCGGAGCTGAATGAAGCCATACCAAAC
GACGAGCGTGACACCACGATGCCTGTAGCAATGGCAACAACGTTGCGCAAACTATTAACTGGCGAACTAC
TTACTCTAGCTTCCCGGCAACAATTAATAGACTGGATGGAGGCGGATAAAGTTGCAGGACCACTTCTGCG
CTCGGCCCTTCCGGCTGGCTGGTTTATTGCTGATAAATCTGGAGCCGGTGAGCGTGGGTCTCGCGGTATC
ATTGCAGCACTGGGGCCAGATGGTAAGCCCTCCCGTATCGTAGTTATCTACACGACGGGGAGTCAGGCAA
CTATGGATGAACGAAATAGACAGATCGCTGAGATAGGTGCCTCACTGATTAAGCATTGGTAACTGTCAGA
CCAAGTTTACTCATATATACTTTAGATTGATTTAAAACTTCATTTTTAATTTAAAAGGATCTAGGTGAAG
ATCCTTTTTGATAATCTCATGACCAAAATCCCTTAACGTGAGTTTTCGTTCCACTGAGCGTCAGACCCCG
TAGAAAAGATCAAAGGATCTTCTTGAGATCCTTTTTTTCTGCGCGTAATCTGCTGCTTGCAAACAAAAAA
ACCACCGCTACCAGCGGTGGTTTGTTTGCCGGATCAAGAGCTACCAACTCTTTTTCCGAAGGTAACTGGC
TTCAGCAGAGCGCAGATACCAAATACTGTTCTTCTAGTGTAGCCGTAGTTAGGCCACCACTTCAAGAACT
CTGTAGCACCGCCTACATACCTCGCTCTGCTAATCCTGTTACCAGTGGCTGCTGCCAGTGGCGATAAGTC
GTGTCTTACCGGGTTGGACTCAAGACGATAGTTACCGGATAAGGCGCAGCGGTCGGGCTGAACGGGGGGT
TCGTGCACACAGCCCAGCTTGGAGCGAACGACCTACACCGAACTGAGATACCTACAGCGTGAGCTATGAG
AAAGCGCCACGCTTCCCGAAGGGAGAAAGGCGGACAGGTATCCGGTAAGCGGCAGGGTCGGAACAGGAGA
GCGCACGAGGGAGCTTCCAGGGGGAAACGCCTGGTATCTTTATAGTCCTGTCGGGTTTCGCCACCTCTGA
CTTGAGCGTCGATTTTTGTGATGCTCGTCAGGGGGGCGGAGCCTATGGAAAAACGCCAGCAACGCGGCCT
TTTTACGGTTCCTGGCCTTTTGCTGGCCTTTTGCTCACATGTTCTTTCCTGCGTTATCCCCTGATTCTGT
GGATAACCGTATTACCGCCTTTGAGTGAGCTGATACCGCTCGCCGCAGCCGAACGACCGAGCGCAGCGAG
TCAGTGAGCGAGGAAGCGGAAGAGCGCCCAATACGCAAACCGCCTCTCCCCGCGCGTTGGCCGATTCATT
AATGCAGCTGTGGAATGTGTGTCAGTTAGGGTGTGGAAAGTCCCCAGGCTCCCCAGCAGGCAGAAGTATG
CAAAGCATGCATCTCAATTAGTCAGCAACCAGGTGTGGAAAGTCCCCAGGCTCCCCAGCAGGCAGAAGTA
TGCAAAGCATGCATCTCAATTAGTCAGCAACCATAGTCCCGCCCCTAACTCCGCCCATCCCGCCCCTAAC
TCCGCCCAGTTCCGCCCATTCTCCGCCCCATGGCTGACTAATTTTTTTTATTTATGCAGAGGCCGAGGCC
GCCTCGGCCTCTGAGCTATTCCAGAAGTAGTGAGGAGGCTTTTTTGGAGGCCTAGGCTTTTGCAAAAAGC
TTGGACACAAGACAGGCTTGCGAGATATGTTTGAGAATACCACTTTATCCCGCGTCAGGGAGAGGCAGTG
CGTAAAAAGACGCGGACTCATGTGAAATACTGGTTTTTAGTGCGCCAGATCTCTATAATCTCGCGCAACC
TATTTTCCCCTCGAACACTTTTTAAGCCGTAGATAAACAGGCTGGGACACTTCACATGAGCGAAAAATAC
ATCGTCACCTGGGACATGTTGCAGATCCATGCACGTAAACTCGCAAGCCGACTGATGCCTTCTGAACAAT
GGAAAGGCATTATTGCCGTAAGCCGTGGCGGTCTGTACCGGGTGCGTTACTGGCGCGTGAACTGGGTATT
CGTCATGTCGATACCGTTTGTATTTCCAGCTACGATCACGACAACCAGCGCGAGCTTAAAGTGCTGAAAC
GCGCAGAAGGCGATGGCGAAGGCTTCATCGTTATTGATGACCTGGTGGATACCGGTGGTACTGCGGTTGC
GATTCGTGAAATGTATCCAAAAGCGCACTTTGTCACCATCTTCGCAAAACCGGCTGGTCGTCCGCTGGTT
GATGACTATGTTGTTGATATCCCGCAAGATACCTGGATTGAACAGCCGTGGGATATGGGCGTCGTATTCG
TCCCGCCAATCTCCGGTCGCTAATCTTTTCAACGCCTGGCACTGCCGGGCGTTGTTCTTTTTAACTTCAG
GCGGGTTACAATAGTTTCCAGTAAGTATTCTGGAGGCTGCATCCATGACACAGGCAAACCTGAGCGAAAC
CCTGTTCAAACCCCGCTTTAAACATCCTGAAACCTCGACGCTAGTCCGCCGCTTTAATCACGGCGCACAA
CCGCCTGTGCAGTCGGCCCTTGATGGTAAAACCATCCCTCACTGGTATCGCATGATTAACCGTCTGATGT
GGATCTGGCGCGGCATTGACCCACGCGAAATCCTCGACGTCCAGGCACGTATTGTGATGAGCGATGCCGA
ACGTACCGACGATGATTTATACGATACGGTGATTGGCTACCGTGGCGGCAACTGGATTTATGAGTGGGCC
CCGGATCTTTGTGAAGGAACCTTACTTCTGTGGTGTGACATAATTGGACAAACTACCTACAGAGATTTAA
AGCTCTAAGGTAAATATAAAATTTTTAAGTGTATAATGTGTTAAACTACTGATTCTAATTGTTTGTGTAT
TTTAGATTCCAACCTATGGAACTGATGAATGGGAGCAGTGGTGGAATGCCTTTAATGAGGAAAACCTGTT
TTGCTCAGAAGAAATGCCATCTAGTGATGATGAGGCTACTGCTGACTCTCAACATTCTACTCCTCCAAAA
AAGAAGAGAAAGGTAGAAGACCCCAAGGACTTTCCTTCAGAATTGCTAAGTTTTTTGAGTCATGCTGTGT
TTAGTAATAGAACTCTTGCTTGCTTTGCTATTTACACCACAAAGGAAAAAGCTGCACTGCTATACAAGAA
AATTATGGAAAAATATTCTGTAACCTTTATAAGTAGGCATAACAGTTATAATCATAACATACTGTTTTTT
CTTACTCCACACAGGCATAGAGTGTCTGCTATTAATAACTATGCTCAAAAATTGTGTACCTTTAGCTTTT
TAATTTGTAAAGGGGTTAATAAGGAATATTTGATGTATAGTGCCTTGACTAGAGATCATAATCAGCCATA
CCACATTTGTAGAGGTTTTACTTGCTTTAAAAAACCTCCCACACCTCCCCCTGAACCTGAAACATAAAAT
GAATGCAATTGTTGTTGTTAACTTGTTTATTGCAGCTTATAATGGTTACAAATAAAGCAATAGCATCACA
AATTTCACAAATAAAGCATTTTTTTCACTGCATTCTAGTTGTGGTTTGTCCAAACTCATCAATGTATCTT
ATCATGTCTGGATCAACTGGATAACTCAAGCTAACCAAAATCATCCCAAACTTCCCACCCCATACCCTAT
TACCACTGCCAATTACCTGTGGTTTCATTTACTCTAAACCTGTGATTCCTCTGAATTATTTTCATTTTAA
AGAAATTGTATTTGTTAAATATGTACTACAAACTTAGTAGTTGGAAGGGCTAATTCACTCCCAAAGAAGA
CAAGATATCCTTGATCTGTGGATCTACCACACACAAGGCTACTTCCCTGATTAGCAGAACTACACACCAG
GGCCAGGGGTCAGATATCCACTGACCTTTGGATGGTGCTACAAGCTAGTACCAGTTGAGCCAGATAAGGT
AGAAGAGGCCAATAAAGGAGAGAACACCAGCTTGTTACACCCTGTGAGCCTGCATGGGATGGATGACCCG
GAGAGAGAAGTGTTAGAGTGGAGGTTTGACAGCCGCCTAGCATTTCATCACGTGGCCCGAGAGCTGCATC
CGGAGTACTTCAAGAACTGC
Features (pLannotate 1.2.2; 34 found; start..end, strand, type, name):
     48..305     +  LTR            5' LTR (truncated): truncated 5' long terminal repeat (LTR) from HIV-1
    352..477     +  misc_feature   HIV-1 Ψ: packaging signal of human immunodeficiency virus type 1
    461..799     +  CDS            HIV-1 gag (fragment): gag protein from human immunodeficiency virus 1; gag
    974..1207    +  misc_feature   RRE: The Rev response element (RRE) of HIV-1 allows for Rev-dependent mRNA export from the nucleus to the cytoplasm.
   1584..1684    +  CDS            Rev (fragment): human immunodeficiency virus 1 (HIV-1) Rev protein; rev; enhances nuclear export of unspliced and incompletely spliced viral mRNAs
   1721..1838    +  misc_feature   cPPT/CTS: central polypurine tract and central termination sequence of HIV-1
   1875..1907    -  misc_feature   MCS (fragment): pBluescript multiple cloning site
   1991..2398    +  promoter       SFFV promoter: spleen focus-forming virus long terminal repeat (LTR) promoter
   2420..5515    +  CDS            RTN3: RTN3_HUMAN - Also known as ASYIP, NSPL2. Experimental evidence at protein level: Swiss-Prot protein existence level 1. May be involved in membrane trafficking in the early secretory pathway. Inhibits BACE1 activity and amyloid precursor protein processing. May induce caspase-8 cascade and apoptosis. May favor BCL2 translocation to the mitochondria upon endoplasmic reticulum stress. In case of enteroviruses infection, RTN3 may be involved in the viral replication or pathogenesis. Induces the formation of endoplasmic reticulum tubules (PubMed:25612671). From Homo sapiens (Human).
   5530..5560    +  misc_feature   MCS (fragment): pUC18/19 multiple cloning site
   5561..5579    +  misc_feature   MCS (fragment): pBluescript multiple cloning site
   5579..6084    +  misc_feature   WPRE (fragment): woodchuck hepatitis virus posttranscriptional regulatory element
   6077..7263    +  promoter       UbC promoter: human ubiquitin C promoter
   7299..8015    +  CDS            Emerald: Emerald is a basic (constitutively fluorescent) green fluorescent protein published in 1998, derived from Aequorea victoria. It is reported to be a very rapidly-maturing weak dimer.
   8043..8111    +  CDS            nef (fragment): NEF_HV1Z2 - Experimental evidence at protein level: Swiss-Prot protein existence level 1. Extracellular Nef protein targets CD4(+) T-lymphocytes for apoptosis by interacting with CXCR4 surface receptors. From Human immunodeficiency virus type 1 group M subtype D (isolate Z2/CDC-Z34) (HIV-1).
   8113..8346    +  LTR            3' LTR (ΔU3): self-inactivating 3' long terminal repeat (LTR) from HIV-1
   8371..8389    -  promoter       SP6 promoter: promoter for bacteriophage SP6 RNA polymerase
   8617..8896    +  CDS            TcR (fragment): tetracycline efflux protein; tet; confers resistance to tetracycline
   8897..8945    -  misc_feature   bom (fragment): basis of mobility region from pBR322
   9047..9082    -  CDS            rop (fragment): Rop protein, which maintains plasmids at low copy number; rop
   9177..9281    +  promoter       AmpR promoter: bla
   9282..10142   +  CDS            AmpR: β-lactamase; bla; confers resistance to ampicillin, carbenicillin, and related antibiotics
  10313..10901   +  rep_origin     ori: high-copy-number ColE1/pMB1/pBR322/pUC origin of replication
  11084..11140   +  CDS            lacI (fragment): lac repressor; lacI; The lac repressor binds to the lac operator to inhibit transcription in E. coli. This inhibition can be relieved by adding lactose or isopropyl-β-D-thiogalactopyranoside (IPTG).
  11147..11476   +  promoter       SV40 promoter: SV40 enhancer and early promoter
  11676..11795   +  CDS            gpt (fragment): XGPT_ECOLI - Also known as gpp, gxu. Experimental evidence at protein level: Swiss-Prot protein existence level 1. Purine salvage pathway enzyme that catalyzes the transfer of the ribosyl-5-phosphate group from 5-phospho-alpha-D-ribose 1- diphosphate (PRPP) to the N9 position of the 6-oxopurines guanine and xanthine to form the corresponding ribonucleotides GMP (guanosine 5'- monophosphate) and XMP (xanthosine 5'-monophosphate), with the release of PPi. To a lesser extent, also acts on hypoxanthine (PubMed:9100006, PubMed:3886014). Does not ribophosphorylate adenine (PubMed:3886014). From Esch
  11795..12130   +  CDS            gpt (fragment): XGPT_ECOLI - Also known as gpp, gxu. Experimental evidence at protein level: Swiss-Prot protein existence level 1. Purine salvage pathway enzyme that catalyzes the transfer of the ribosyl-5-phosphate group from 5-phospho-alpha-D-ribose 1- diphosphate (PRPP) to the N9 position of the 6-oxopurines guanine and xanthine to form the corresponding ribonucleotides GMP (guanosine 5'- monophosphate) and XMP (xanthosine 5'-monophosphate), with the release of PPi. To a lesser extent, also acts on hypoxanthine (PubMed:9100006, PubMed:3886014). Does not ribophosphorylate adenine (PubMed:3886014). From Esch
  12225..12530   +  CDS            frsA (fragment): FRSA_ECOLI - Also known as yafA. Experimental evidence at protein level: Swiss-Prot protein existence level 1. Catalyzes the hydrolysis of esters (PubMed:15808744). Displays esterase activity toward pNP-butyrate (PubMed:15808744). May stimulate mixed-acid fermentation by acting as a fermentation/respiration switch that down-regulates respiration and up- regulates fermentation rates (PubMed:15169777). From Escherichia coli (strain K12).
  12534..12608   +  CDS            small t antigen (fragment): SV40 (simian virus 40) small t antigen
  12610..12675   +  intron         small t intron: SV40 (simian virus 40) small t antigen intron
  12805..12825   +  CDS            SV40 NLS: nuclear localization signal of SV40 (simian virus 40) large T antigen
  13144..13227   +  CDS            large T antigen (fragment): large T antigen from SV40 (simian virus 40)
  13250..13384   +  polyA_signal   SV40 poly(A) signal: SV40 polyadenylation signal
  13552..13880   +  LTR            3' LTR (fragment): 3' long terminal repeat (LTR) from HIV-1
