[The description below was written by a language model from this plasmid's Addgene catalogue record and pLannotate feature annotations shown in this document.]
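Description:
pLV-SFFV-RTN3-WPRE-UbC-Emerald is a 13.9 kb HIV-1-derived lentiviral transfer plasmid for mammalian expression, built on the pLV-SFFV-MCS-WPRE-UbC-Emerald backbone, part of which derives from a commercially made vector. It is propagated in E. coli through a high-copy ColE1/pUC-type origin and selected with ampicillin via the bla gene. The record lists a recombination-deficient growth strain, the usual choice for plasmids carrying repeated LTR sequences.

The viral cassette begins with a truncated 5' LTR, followed by the Ψ packaging signal with an adjoining gag fragment, the Rev response element for Rev-dependent nuclear export of the genomic RNA, and the cPPT/CTS that aids nuclear import of the reverse-transcribed genome. It ends in a ΔU3 self-inactivating 3' LTR, which disables LTR promoter activity after integration.

Two independent expression units sit between these elements. The spleen focus-forming virus (SFFV) LTR promoter drives the human reticulon 3 (RTN3) coding sequence of about 3.1 kb, annotated as an ER-tubule-shaping protein. A partial WPRE follows, an element that generally enhances transcript stability and expression. Immediately downstream, the human ubiquitin C promoter drives Emerald, a green fluorescent protein derived from Aequorea victoria, so transduced cells can be identified without fusing a tag to RTN3.

Outside the viral cassette, the annotation detects remnants of older vector lineages, including an SV40 promoter with gpt fragments, SV40 small t and large T pieces, an SV40 poly(A) signal, and tetracycline-resistance, rop and bom fragments. An additional HIV-1 LTR fragment lies at the end of the sequence, just upstream of the 5' LTR on the circular plasmid. The construct is intended for producing lentivirus to overexpress RTN3 with fluorescent marking of transduced cells. The record does not specify target cell types or packaging components.
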