Addgene plasmid #233467: pLV-SFFV-RTN3-WPRE-UbC-Emerald
Purpose: Lentiviral vector plasmid expressing human reticulon 3 (RTN3) under the spleen focus-forming virus (SFFV) promoter and Emerald under the Ubiquitin C (UbC) promoter
Depositing lab: Richard Eva & Bart Nieuwenhuis & Evan Reid. Depositing organization: University of Cambridge.
Backbone
  Vector backbone: pLV-SFFV-MCS-WPRE-UbC-Emerald
  Backbone manufacturer: Richard Eva and Bart Nieuwenhuis, Addgene plasmid #211796
  Vector type: Mammalian Expression, Lentiviral
Growth in bacteria
  Bacterial resistance: Ampicillin, 100 μg/mL
  Growth temperature: 37°C
  Growth strain: NEB Stable
  Copy number: High Copy
Gene/Insert 1
  Gene/Insert name: RTN3 (alt names: Reticulon 3; NSPL2)
  Species: H. sapiens (human)
  Insert size (bp): 3099
  Entrez Gene: RTN3 (a.k.a. ASYIP, HAP, NSPL2, NSPLII, RTN3-A1)
  Promoter: SFFV
  Cloning method: Unknown
  Sequencing primers: 5′ Unknown
Gene/Insert 2
  Gene/Insert name: Emerald (alt name: EmGFP)
  Species: A. victoria
  Insert size (bp): 717
  Promoter: UbC
  Cloning method: Unknown
  Sequencing primers: 5′ Unknown
Resource information
  A portion of this plasmid was derived from a plasmid made by: VectorBuilder
Terms and licenses: Academic/Nonprofit Terms; Industry Terms: Not Available to Industry
How to cite: pLV-SFFV-RTN3-WPRE-UbC-Emerald was a gift from Richard Eva & Bart Nieuwenhuis & Evan Reid (Addgene plasmid # 233467 ; http://n2t.net/addgene:233467 ; RRID:Addgene_233467)
